>Addgene plasmid #61755 | pSARSF53-218 | depositor full sequence | sequence record 100767 | expected sequence
TAATACGACTCACTATAGGGGAATTGTGAGCGGATAACAATTCCCCTGTAGAAATAATTTTGTTTAACTT
TAATAAGGAGATATACCATGGGCAGCAGCCATCATCATCATCATCACAGCACTAGTGACTCAGAAGTCAA
TCAAGAAGCTAAGCCAGAGGTCAAGCCAGAAGTCAAGCCTGAGACTCACATCAATTTAAAGGTGTCCGAT
GGATCTTCAGAAATCTTCTTTAAGATCAAAAAGACCACTCCTTTAAGAAGGCTGATGGAAGCGTTCGCTA
AAAGACAGGGTAAGGAAATGGACTCCTTAAGATTCTTGTACGACGGTATTAGAATTCAAGCTGATCAGAC
CCCTGAAGATTTGGACATGGAGGATAACGATATTATTGAGACTCACAGAGAACAGATTGGTGGATCCTGT
TTAAGCTATGAAACGGAAATATTGACAGTAGAATATGGATTATTACCGATTGGTAAAATTGTAGAAAAGC
GCATCGAATGTACTGTTTATAGCGTTGATAATTAAGCTTGCGGCCGCACTCGAGTCTGGTAAAGAAACCG
CTGCTGCGAAATTTGAACGCCAGCACATGGACTCGTCTACTAGCGCAGCTTAATTAACCTAGGCTGCTGC
CACCGCTGAGCAATAACTAGCATAACCCCTTGGGGCCTCTAAACGGGTCTTGAGGGGTTTTTTGCTGAAA
CCTCAGGCATTTGAGAAGCACACGGTCACACTGCTTCCGGTAGTCAATAAACCGGTAAACCAGCAATAGA
CATAAGCGGCTATTTAACGACCCTGCCCTGAACCGACGACAAGCTGACGACCGGGTCTCCGCAAGTGGCA
CTTTTCGGGGAAATGTGCGCGGAACCCCTATTTGTTTATTTTTCTAAATACATTCAAATATGTATCCGCT
CATGAATTAATTCTTAGAAAAACTCATCGAGCATCAAATGAAACTGCAATTTATTCATATCAGGATTATC
AATACCATATTTTTGAAAAAGCCGTTTCTGTAATGAAGGAGAAAACTCACCGAGGCAGTTCCATAGGATG
GCAAGATCCTGGTATCGGTCTGCGATTCCGACTCGTCCAACATCAATACAACCTATTAATTTCCCCTCGT
CAAAAATAAGGTTATCAAGTGAGAAATCACCATGAGTGACGACTGAATCCGGTGAGAATGGCAAAAGTTT
ATGCATTTCTTTCCAGACTTGTTCAACAGGCCAGCCATTACGCTCGTCATCAAAATCACTCGCATCAACC
AAACCGTTATTCATTCGTGATTGCGCCTGAGCGAGACGAAATACGCGGTCGCTGTTAAAAGGACAATTAC
AAACAGGAATCGAATGCAACCGGCGCAGGAACACTGCCAGCGCATCAACAATATTTTCACCTGAATCAGG
ATATTCTTCTAATACCTGGAATGCTGTTTTCCCGGGGATCGCAGTGGTGAGTAACCATGCATCATCAGGA
GTACGGATAAAATGCTTGATGGTCGGAAGAGGCATAAATTCCGTCAGCCAGTTTAGTCTGACCATCTCAT
CTGTAACATCATTGGCAACGCTACCTTTGCCATGTTTCAGAAACAACTCTGGCGCATCGGGCTTCCCATA
CAATCGATAGATTGTCGCACCTGATTGCCCGACATTATCGCGAGCCCATTTATACCCATATAAATCAGCA
TCCATGTTGGAATTTAATCGCGGCCTAGAGCAAGACGTTTCCCGTTGAATATGGCTCATACTCTTCCTTT
TTCAATATTATTGAAGCATTTATCAGGGTTATTGTCTCATGAGCGGATACATATTTGAATGTATTTAGAA
AAATAAACAAATAGGCATGCAGCGCTCTTCCGCTTCCTCGCTCACTGACTCGCTACGCTCGGTCGTTCGA
CTGCGGCGAGCGGTGTCAGCTCACTCAAAAGCGGTAATACGGTTATCCACAGAATCAGGGGATAAAGCCG
GAAAGAACATGTGAGCAAAAAGCAAAGCACCGGAAGAAGCCAACGCCGCAGGCGTTTTTCCATAGGCTCC
GCCCCCCTGACGAGCATCACAAAAATCGACGCTCAAGCCAGAGGTGGCGAAACCCGACAGGACTATAAAG
ATACCAGGCGTTTCCCCCTGGAAGCTCCCTCGTGCGCTCTCCTGTTCCGACCCTGCCGCTTACCGGATAC
CTGTCCGCCTTTCTCCCTTCGGGAAGCGTGGCGCTTTCTCATAGCTCACGCTGTTGGTATCTCAGTTCGG
TGTAGGTCGTTCGCTCCAAGCTGGGCTGTGTGCACGAACCCCCCGTTCAGCCCGACCGCTGCGCCTTATC
CGGTAACTATCGTCTTGAGTCCAACCCGGTAAGACACGACTTATCGCCACTGGCAGCAGCCATTGGTAAC
TGATTTAGAGGACTTTGTCTTGAAGTTATGCACCTGTTAAGGCTAAACTGAAAGAACAGATTTTGGTGAG
TGCGGTCCTCCAACCCACTTACCTTGGTTCAAAGAGTTGGTAGCTCAGCGAACCTTGAGAAAACCACCGT
TGGTAGCGGTGGTTTTTCTTTATTTATGAGATGATGAATCAATCGGTCTATCAAGTCAACGAACAGCTAT
TCCGTTACTCTAGATTTCAGTGCAATTTATCTCTTCAAATGTAGCACCTGAAGTCAGCCCCATACGATAT
AAGTTGTAATTCTCATGTTAGTCATGCCCCGCGCCCACCGGAAGGAGCTGACTGGGTTGAAGGCTCTCAA
GGGCATCGGTCGAGATCCCGGTGCCTAATGAGTGAGCTAACTTACATTAATTGCGTTGCGCTCACTGCCC
GCTTTCCAGTCGGGAAACCTGTCGTGCCAGCTGCATTAATGAATCGGCCAACGCGCGGGGAGAGGCGGTT
TGCGTATTGGGCGCCAGGGTGGTTTTTCTTTTCACCAGTGAGACGGGCAACAGCTGATTGCCCTTCACCG
CCTGGCCCTGAGAGAGTTGCAGCAAGCGGTCCACGCTGGTTTGCCCCAGCAGGCGAAAATCCTGTTTGAT
GGTGGTTAACGGCGGGATATAACATGAGCTGTCTTCGGTATCGTCGTATCCCACTACCGAGATGTCCGCA
CCAACGCGCAGCCCGGACTCGGTAATGGCGCGCATTGCGCCCAGCGCCATCTGATCGTTGGCAACCAGCA
TCGCAGTGGGAACGATGCCCTCATTCAGCATTTGCATGGTTTGTTGAAAACCGGACATGGCACTCCAGTC
GCCTTCCCGTTCCGCTATCGGCTGAATTTGATTGCGAGTGAGATATTTATGCCAGCCAGCCAGACGCAGA
CGCGCCGAGACAGAACTTAATGGGCCCGCTAACAGCGCGATTTGCTGGTGACCCAATGCGACCAGATGCT
CCACGCCCAGTCGCGTACCGTCTTCATGGGAGAAAATAATACTGTTGATGGGTGTCTGGTCAGAGACATC
AAGAAATAACGCCGGAACATTAGTGCAGGCAGCTTCCACAGCAATGGCATCCTGGTCATCCAGCGGATAG
TTAATGATCAGCCCACTGACGCGTTGCGCGAGAAGATTGTGCACCGCCGCTTTACAGGCTTCGACGCCGC
TTCGTTCTACCATCGACACCACCACGCTGGCACCCAGTTGATCGGCGCGAGATTTAATCGCCGCGACAAT
TTGCGACGGCGCGTGCAGGGCCAGACTGGAGGTGGCAACGCCAATCAGCAACGACTGTTTGCCCGCCAGT
TGTTGTGCCACGCGGTTGGGAATGTAATTCAGCTCCGCCATCGCCGCTTCCACTTTTTCCCGCGTTTTCG
CAGAAACGTGGCTGGCCTGGTTCACCACGCGGGAAACGGTCTGATAAGAGACACCGGCATACTCTGCGAC
ATCGTATAACGTTACTGGTTTCACATTCACCACCCTGAATTGACTCTCTTCCGGGCGCTATCATGCCATA
CCGCGAAAGGTTTTGCGCCATTCGATGGTGTCCGGGATCTCGACGCTCTCCCTTATGCGACTCCTGCATT
AGGAAAT
Features (pLannotate 1.2.2; 17 found; start..end, strand, type, name):
      1..19      +  promoter       T7 promoter: promoter for bacteriophage T7 RNA polymerase
     20..44      +  protein_bind   lac operator: The lac repressor binds to the lac operator to inhibit transcription in E. coli. This inhibition can be relieved by adding lactose or isopropyl-β-D-thiogalactopyranoside (IPTG). lac repressor encoded by lacI
     59..81      +  RBS            RBS: efficient ribosome binding site from bacteriophage T7 gene 10 (Olins and Rangwala, 1989)
    100..116     +  CDS            capTEV™ (fragment): composite tag for in vivo biotinylation, TEV protease cleavage, and 6xHis tagging
    127..413     +  CDS            SUMO (fragment): cleavable ubiquitin-like protein tag; S. cerevisiae SMT3 (truncated)
    551..592     +  CDS            S-Tag (fragment): affinity and epitope tag derived from pancreatic ribonuclease A
    622..639     +  CDS            SET1 (fragment): solubility-enhancement tag derived from T7 phage gene 10B
    647..694     +  terminator     T7 terminator: transcription terminator for bacteriophage T7 RNA polymerase
    858..915     +  promoter       AmpR promoter (fragment): bla
    924..1739    -  CDS            KanR: aminoglycoside phosphotransferase; aph(3')-Ia; confers resistance to kanamycin in bacteria or G418 (Geneticin®) in eukaryotes
   1740..1831    -  promoter       AmpR promoter: bla
   1847..2596    -  rep_origin     RSF ori: Plasmids containing the RSF 1030 origin of replication can be propagated in E. coli cells that contain additional plasmids with compatible origins.
   2679..2743    -  CDS            TcR (fragment): tetracycline efflux protein; tet; confers resistance to tetracycline
   2758..2779    -  protein_bind   CAP binding site: CAP binding activates transcription in the presence of cAMP. E. coli catabolite activator protein
   2792..3874    -  CDS            lacI: lac repressor; lacI; The lac repressor binds to the lac operator to inhibit transcription in E. coli. This inhibition can be relieved by adding lactose or isopropyl-β-D-thiogalactopyranoside (IPTG).
   3875..3952    -  promoter       lacI promoter: lacI
   3960..3995    -  CDS            TcR (fragment): tetracycline efflux protein; tet; confers resistance to tetracycline
