[The description below was written by a language model from this plasmid's Addgene catalogue record and pLannotate feature annotations shown in this document.]
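Description:
pSARSF53-218 is a bacterial expression plasmid built on the Novagen pRSFDuet backbone, modified by deletion of the second multiple cloning site so that a single T7-driven expression cassette remains. It replicates from the RSF1030 origin, which is compatible with other common origins and so allows co-maintenance with a second plasmid in the same E. coli cell, and it is selected with kanamycin through an aminoglycoside phosphotransferase gene. The plasmid also carries lacI with its own promoter. The encoded repressor binds the lac operator placed immediately downstream of the T7 promoter, keeping expression off until IPTG is added in a host that supplies T7 RNA polymerase.

The payload is the N-terminal fragment of a split DnaE intein from Nostoc punctiforme, designated NpuDnaEN35, cloned between BamHI and HindIII sites that are both retained. It is fused at its N-terminus to a hexahistidine tag followed by yeast Smt3 (SUMO). The short "capTEV" fragment hit in the annotation most likely reflects only this His tag. The His tag permits metal-affinity purification, while the SUMO domain generally aids solubility and can be removed by a SUMO-specific protease. Translation starts from the T7 gene 10 ribosome binding site, and transcription ends at the T7 terminator. The intein segment itself is not annotated in the feature table but would lie in the gap after SUMO. The partial S-Tag, SET1, TcR and extra AmpR promoter hits appear to be backbone remnants or fragmentary matches rather than functional elements. According to the associated publication title, the construct belongs to work on structure-based engineering and comparison of novel split inteins for protein ligation, where such an N-intein precursor would be paired with a complementary C-intein partner.
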