Addgene plasmid #61755: pSARSF53-218
Purpose: NpuDnaEN35 intein
Depositing lab: Hideo Iwai. Depositing organization: University of Helsinki, Institute of Biotechnology. Publication: Structure-based engineering and comparison of novel split inteins for protein ligation. Aranko AS, Oeemig JS, Zhou D, Kajander T, Wlodawer A, Iwai H. Mol Biosyst. 2014 May;10(5):1023-34. doi: 10.1039/c4mb00021h. PubMed 24574026.
Backbone
  Vector backbone: pRSFDuet
  Backbone manufacturer: Novagen
  Backbone size w/o insert (bp): 3559
  Total vector size (bp): 3997
  Modifications to backbone: deletion of MCS-2
  Vector type: Bacterial Expression
Growth in bacteria
  Bacterial resistance: Kanamycin, 50 μg/mL
  Growth temperature: 37°C
  Growth strain: DH5alpha
  Copy number: High Copy
Gene/Insert
  Gene/Insert name: NpuDnaEN35 intein (alt name: NpuDnaEN35 N-intein)
  Species: Nostoc punctiforme
  Insert size (bp): 438
  Promoter: T7
  Tag / fusion protein: H6-Smt3 (N terminal on insert)
  Cloning method: Restriction Enzyme; 5′ cloning site BamHI (not destroyed); 3′ cloning site HindIII (not destroyed)
  Sequencing primers: 5′ T7; 3′ T7term
Terms and licenses: Academic/Nonprofit Terms; Industry Terms: Not Available to Industry
How to cite: pSARSF53-218 was a gift from Hideo Iwai (Addgene plasmid # 61755 ; http://n2t.net/addgene:61755 ; RRID:Addgene_61755)
