>Addgene plasmid #61755 | pSARSF53-218 | depositor partial sequence | sequence record 100766 | T7 term
CACTGACGCGTTGCGGCGAGAAGATTGTGCACCGCCGCTTACAGGCTCGACGCCGCTTCGTCTACCATCG
ACACACACGCTGCACCCAGTGATCGGCGCGAGATTTAATCGCCGCGACAATTTGCGACGGCGCGTGCAGG
GCCAGACTGGAGGTGGCAACGCCAATCAGCAACGACTGTTTGCCCGCCAGTTGTTGTGCCACGCGGTTGG
GAATGTAATTCAGCTCCGCCATCGCCGCTTCCACTTTTTCCCGCGTTTTCGCAGAAACGTGGCTGGCCTG
GTTCACCACGCGGGAAACGGTCTGATAAGAGACACCGGCATACTCTGCGACATCGTATAACGTTACTGGT
TTCACATTCACCACCCTGAATTGACTCTCTTCCGGGCGCTATCATGCCATACCGCGAAAGGTTTTGCGCC
ATTCGATGGTGTCCGGGATCTCGACGCTCTCCCTTATGCGACTCCTGCATTAGGAAATTAATACGACTCA
CTATAGGGGAATTGTGAGCGGATAACAATTCCCCTGTAGAAATAATTTTGTTTAACTTTAATAAGGAGAT
ATACCATGGGCAGCAGCCATCATCATCATCATCACAGCACTAGTGACTCAGAAGTCAATCAAGAAGCTAA
GCCAGAGGTCAAGCCAGAAGTCAAGCCTGAGACTCACATCAATTTAAAGGTGTCCGATGGATCTTCAGAA
ATCTTCTTTAAGATCAAAAAGACCACTCCTTTAAGAAGGCTGATGGAAGCGTTCGCTAAAAGACAGGGTA
AGGAAATGGACTCCTTAAGATTCTTGTACGACGGTATTAGAATTCAAGCTGATCAGACCCCTGAAGATTT
GGACATGGAGGATAACGATATTATTGAGACTCACAGAGAACAGATTGGTGGATCCTGTTTAAGCTATGAA
ACGGAAATATTGACAGTAGAATATGGATTATTACCGATTGGTAAAATTGTAGAAAAGCGCATCGAATGTA
CTGTTTATAGCGTTGATAATTAAGCTTGCGGCCGCACTCGAGTCTGGTAAAGAAACCGCTGCTGCGAAAT
TTGAACGCCAGCACATGGACTCGTCTACTAGCGCAGCTATAGCATGTAATC
