>Addgene plasmid #61755 | pSARSF53-218 | addgene partial sequence | sequence record 103852 | T7 5'-TAATACGACTCACTATAGGG-3'
TGTAAATAATTTTGTTTAACTTTAATAAGGAGATATACCATGGGCAGCAGCCATCATCATCATCATCACA
GCACTAGTGACTCAGAAGTCAATCAAGAAGCTAAGCCAGAGGTCAAGCCAGAAGTCAAGCCTGAGACTCA
CATCAATTTAAAGGTGTCCGATGGATCTTCAGAAATCTTCTTTAAGATCAAAAAGACCACTCCTTTAAGA
AGGCTGATGGAAGCGTTCGCTAAAAGACAGGGTAAGGAAATGGACTCCTTAAGATTCTTGTACGACGGTA
TTAGAATTCAAGCTGATCAGACCCCTGAAGATTTGGACATGGAGGATAACGATATTATTGAGACTCACAG
AGAACAGATTGGTGGATCCTGTTTAAGCTATGAAACGGAAATATTGACAGTAGAATATGGATTATTACCG
ATTGGTAAAATTGTAGAAAAGCGCATCGAATGTACTGTTTATAGCGTTGATAATTAAGCTTGCGGCCGCA
CTCGAGTCTGGTAAAGAAACCGCTGCTGCGAAATTTGAACGCCAGCACATGGACTCGTCTACTAGCGCAG
CTTAATTAACCTAGGCTGCTGCCACCGCTGAGCAATAACTAGCATAACCCCTTGGGGCCTCTAAACGGGT
CTTGAGGGGTTTTTTGCTGAAACCTCAGGCATTTGAGAAGCACACGGTCACACTGCTTCCGGTAGTCAAT
AAACCGGTAAACCAGCAATAGACATAAGCGGCTATTTAACGACCCTGCCCTGAACCGACGACAAGCTGAC
GACCGGGTCTCCGCAAGTGGCACTTTTCGGGGAAATGTGCGCGGAACCCCTATTTGTTTATTTTTCTAAA
TACATTCAAATATGTATCCGCTCATGAATTAATTCTTAG
