>Addgene plasmid #61755 | pSARSF53-218 | addgene partial sequence | sequence record 103853 | T7term 5'-GCTAGTTATTGCTCAGCGG-3'
AGCTGCGCTAGTAGACGAGTCCATGTGCTGGCGTTCAAATTTCGCAGCAGCGGTTTCTTTACCAGACTCG
AGTGCGGCCGCAAGCTTAATTATCAACGCTATAAACAGTACATTCGATGCGCTTTTCTACAATTTTACCA
ATCGGTAATAATCCATATTCTACTGTCAATATTTCCGTTTCATAGCTTAAACAGGATCCACCAATCTGTT
CTCTGTGAGTCTCAATAATATCGTTATCCTCCATGTCCAAATCTTCAGGGGTCTGATCAGCTTGAATTCT
AATACCGTCGTACAAGAATCTTAAGGAGTCCATTTCCTTACCCTGTCTTTTAGCGAACGCTTCCATCAGC
CTTCTTAAAGGAGTGGTCTTTTTGATCTTAAAGAAGATTTCTGAAGATCCATCGGACACCTTTAAATTGA
TGTGAGTCTCAGGCTTGACTTCTGGCTTGACCTCTGGCTTAGCTTCTTGATTGACTTCTGAGTCACTAGT
GCTGTGATGATGATGATGATGGCTGCTGCCCATGGTATATCTCCTTATTAAAGTTAAACAAAATTATTTC
TACAGGGGAATTGTTATCCGCTCACAATTCCCCTATAGTGAGTCGTATTAATTTCCTAATGCAGGAGTCG
CATAAGGGAGAGCGTCGAGATCCCGGACACCATCGAATGGCGCAAAACCTTTCGCGGTATGGCATGATAG
CGCCCGGAAGAGAGTCAATTCAGGGTGGTGAATGTGAAACCAGTAACGTTATACGATGTCGCAGAGTATG
CCGGTGTCTCTTATCAGACCGTTTCCCGCGTGGTGAACCAGGCCAGCCACGTTTCTGCGAAAACGC
